>Addgene plasmid #127476 | pZF-BCB-GCN | addgene full sequence | sequence record 248524 | Addgene NGS Result
AGCGCCAGCGCCACCGCATCGCGATATTCAGCATATTCTGCCGATTCTGGAAGATAAAGTGGAAGAACTG
CTGAGCAAAAACTATCATCTGGAAAACGAAGTGGCGCGCCTGAAAAAACTGGTGGGCGAACGCTAATAAG
ATCCGGCTGCTAACAAAGCCCGAAAGGAAGCTGAGTTGGCTGCTGCCACCGCTGAGCAATAACTAGCATA
ACCCCTTGGGGCCTCTAAACGGGTCTTGAGGGGTTTTTTGCTGAAAGGAGGAACTATATCCGGATTGGCG
AATGGG
[124 nt withheld, positions 287-410]
C
[91 nt withheld, positions 412-502]
A
[49 nt withheld, positions 504-552]
CCTTTGACGTTGGAGTCCACGTTCTTT
[37 nt withheld, positions 580-616]
ACCCTATCTCGGTCTATTCTTTTGATTTATAAGGGATTTTGCCGATTTCGGCCTATTGGTTAAAAAATGA
GCTGATTTAACAAAAATTTAACGCGAATTTTAACAAAATATTAACGCTTACAATTTAGGTGGCACTTTTC
GGGGAAATGTGCGCGGAACCCCTATTTGTTTATTTTTCTAAATACATTCAAATATGTATCCGCTCATGAG
ACAATAACCCTGATAAATGCTTCAATAATATTGAAAAAGGAAGAGTATGAGTATTCAACATTTCCGTGTC
GCCCTTATTCCCTTTTTTGCGGCATTTTGCCTTCCTGTTTTTGCTCACCCAGAAACGCTGGTGAAAGTAA
AAGATGCTGAAGATCAGTTGGGTGCACGAGTGGGTTACATCGAACTGGATCTCAACAGCGGTAAGATCCT
TGAGAGTTTTCGCCCCGAAGAACGTTTTCCAATGATGAGCACTTTTAAAGTTCTGCTATGTGGCGCGGTA
TTATCCCGTATTGACGCCGGGCAAGAGCAACTCGGTCGCCGCATACACTATTCTCAGAATGACTTGGTTG
AGTACTCACCAGTCACAGAAAAGCATCTTACGGATGGCATGACAGTAAGAGAATTATGCAGTGCTGCCAT
AACCATGAGTGATAACACTGCGGCCAACTTACTTCTGACAACGATCGGAGGACCGAAGGAGCTAACCGCT
TTTTTGCACAACATGGGGGATCATGTAACTCGCCTTGATCGTTGGGAACCGGAGCTGAATGAAGCCATAC
CAAACGACGAGCGTGACACCACGATGCCTGCAGCAATGGCAACAACGTTGCGCAAACTATTAACTGGCGA
ACTACTTACTCTAGCTTCCCGGCAACAATTAATAGACTGGATGGAGGCGGATAAAGTTGCAGGACCACTT
CTGCGCTCGGCCCTTCCGGCTGGCTGGTTTATTGCTGATAAATCTGGAGCCGGTGAGCGTGGGTCTCGCG
GTATCATTGCAGCACTGGGGCCAGATGGTAAGCCCTCCCGTATCGTAGTTATCTACACGACGGGGAGTCA
GGCAACTATGGATGAACGAAATAGACAGATCGCTGAGATAGGTGCCTCACTGATTAAGCATTGGTAACTG
TCAGACCAAGTTTACTCATATATACTTTAGATTGATTTAAAACTTCATTTTTAATTTAAAAGGATCTAGG
TGAAGATCCTTTTTGATAATCTCATGACCAAAATCCCTTAACGTGAGTTTTCGTTCCACTGAGCGTCAGA
CCCCGTAGAAAAGATCAAAGGATCTTCTTGAGATCCTTTTTTTCTGCGCGTAATCTGCTGCTTGCAAACA
AAAAAACCACCGCTACCAGCGGTGGTTTGTTTGCCGGATCAAGAGCTACCAACTCTTTTTCCGAAGGTAA
CTGGCTTCAGCAGAGCGCAGATACCAAATACTGTCCTTCTAGTGTAGCCGTAGTTAGGCCACCACTTCAA
GAACTCTGTAGCACCGCCTACATACCTCGCTCTGCTAATCCTGTTACCAGTGGCTGCTGCCAGTGGCGAT
AAGTCGTGTCTTACCGGGTTGGACTCAAGACGATAGTTACCGGATAAGGCGCAGCGGTCGGGCTGAACGG
GGGGTTCGTGCACACAGCCCAGCTTGGAGCGAACGACCTACACCGAACTGAGATACCTACAGCGTGAGCT
ATGAGAAAGCGCCACGCTTCCCGAAGGGAGAAAGGCGGACAGGTATCCGGTAAGCGGCAGGGTCGGAACA
GGAGAGCGCACGAGGGAGCTTCCAGGGGGAAACGCCTGGTATCTTTATAGTCCTGTCGGGTTTCGCCACC
TCTGACTTGAGCGTCGATTTTTGTGATGCTCGTCAGGGGGGCGGAGCCTATGGAAAAACGCCAGCAACGC
GGCCTTTTTACGGTTCCTGGCCTTTTGCTGGCCTTTTGCTCACATGTTCTTTCCTGCGTTATCCCCTGAT
TCTGTGGATAACCGTATTACCGCCTTTGAGTGAGCTGATACCGCTCGCCGCAGCCGAACGACCGAGCGCA
GCGAGTCAGTGAGCGAGGAAGCGGAAGAGCGCCTGATGCGGTATTTTCTCCTTACGCATCTGTGCGGTAT
TTCACACCGCAATGGTGCACTCTCAGTACAATCTGCTCTGATGCCGCATAGTTAAGCCAGTATACACTCC
GCTATCGCTACGTGACTGGGTCATGGCTGCGCCCCGACACCCGCCAACACCCGCTGACGCGCCCTGACGG
GCTTGTCTGCTCCCGGCATCCGCTTACAGACAAGCTGTGACCGTCTCCGGGAGCTGCATGTGTCAGAGGT
TTTCACCGTCATCACCGAAACGCGCGAGGCAGCTGCGGTAAAGCTCATCAGCGTGGTCGTGAAGCGATTC
ACAGATGTCTGCCTGTTCATCCGCGTCCAGCTCGTTGAGTTTCTCCAGAAGCGTTAATGTCTGGCTTCTG
ATAAAGCGGGCCATGTTAAGGGCGGTTTTTTCCTGTTTGGTCACTGATGCCTCCGTGTAAGGGGGATTTC
TGTTCATGGGGGTAATGATACCGATGAAACGAGAGAGGATGCTCACGATACGGGTTACTGATGATGAACA
TGCCCGGTTACTGGAACGTTGTGAGGGTAAACAACTGGCGGTATGGATGCGGCGGGACCAGAGAAAAATC
ACTCAGGGTCAATGCCAGCGCTTCGTTAATACAGATGTAGGTGTTCCACAGGGTAGCCAGCAGCATCCTG
CGATGCAGATCCGGAACATAATGGTGCAGGGCGCTGACTTCCGCGTTTCCAGACTTTACGAAACACGGAA
ACCGAAGACCATTCATGTTGTTGCTCAGGTCGCAGACGTTTTGCAGCAGCAGTCGCTTCACGTTCGCTCG
CGTATCGGTGATTCATTCTGCTAACCAGTAAGGCAACCCCGCCAGCCTAGCCGGGTCCTCAACGACAGGA
GCACGATCATGCGCACCCGTGGGGCCGCCATGCCGGCGATAATGGCCTGCTTCTCGCCGAAACGTTTGGT
GGCGGGACCAGTGACGAAGGCTTGAGCGAGGGCGTGCAAGATTCCGAATACCGCAAGCGACAGGCCGATC
ATCGTCGCGCTCCAGCGAAAGCGGTCCTCGCCGAAAATGACCCAGAGCGCTGCCGGCACCTGTCCTACGA
GTTGCATGATAAAGAAGACAGTCATAAGTGCGGCGACGATAGTCATGCCCCGCGCCCACCGGAAGGAGCT
GACTGGGTTGAAGGCTCTCAAGGGCATCGGTCGAGATCCCGGTGCCTAATGAGTGAGCTAACTTACATTA
ATTGCGTTGCGCTCACTGCCCGCTTTCCAGTCGGGAAACCTGTCGTGCCAGCTGCATTAATGAATCGGCC
AACGCGCGGGGAGAGGCGGTTTGCGTATTGGGCGCCAGGGTGGTTTTTCTTTTCACCAGTGAGACGGGCA
ACAGCTGATTGCCCTTCACCGCCTGGCCCTGAGAGAGTTGCAGCAAGCGGTCCACGCTGGTTTGCCCCAG
CAGGCGAAAATCCTGTTTGATGGTGGTTAACGGCGGGATATAACATGAGCTGTCTTCGGTATCGTCGTAT
CCCACTACCGAGATATCCGCACCAACGCGCAGCCCGGACTCGGTAATGGCGCGCATTGCGCCCAGCGCCA
TCTGATCGTTGGCAACCAGCATCGCAGTGGGAACGATGCCCTCATTCAGCATTTGCATGGTTTGTTGAAA
ACCGGACATGGCACTCCAGTCGCCTTCCCGTTCCGCTATCGGCTGAATTTGATTGCGAGTGAGATATTTA
TGCCAGCCAGCCAGACGCAGACGCGCCGAGACAGAACTTAATGGGCCCGCTAACAGCGCGATTTGCTGGT
GACCCAATGCGACCAGATGCTCCACGCCCAGTCGCGTACCGTCTTCATGGGAGAAAATAATACTGTTGAT
GGGTGTCTGGTCAGAGACATCAAGAAATAACGCCGGAACATTAGTGCAGGCAGCTTCCACAGCAATGGCA
TCCTGGTCATCCAGCGGATAGTTAATGATCAGCCCACTGACGCGTTGCGCGAGAAGATTGTGCACCGCCG
CTTTACAGGCTTCGACGCCGCTTCGTTCTACCATCGACACCACCACGCTGGCACCCAGTTGATCGGCGCG
AGATTTAATCGCCGCGACAATTTGCGACGGCGCGTGCAGGGCCAGACTGGAGGTGGCAACGCCAATCAGC
AACGACTGTTTGCCCGCCAGTTGTTGTGCCACGCGGTTGGGAATGTAATTCAGCTCCGCCATCGCCGCTT
CCACTTTTTCCCGCGTTTTCGCAGAAACGTGGCTGGCCTGGTTCACCACGCGGGAAACGGTCTGATAAGA
GACACCGGCATACTCTGCGACATCGTATAACGTTACTGGTTTCACATTCACCACCCTGAATTGACTCTCT
TCCGGGCGCTATCATGCCATACCGCGAAAGGTTTTGCGCCATTCGATGGTGTCCGGGATCTCGACGCTCT
CCCTTATGCGACTCCTGCATTAGGAAGCAGCCCAGTAGTAGGTTGAGGCCGTTGAGCACCGCCGCCGCAA
GGAATGGTGCATGCAAGGAGATGGCGCCCAACAGTCCCCCGGCCACGGGGCCTGCCACCATACCCACGCC
GAAACAAGCGCTCATGAGCCCGAAGTGGCGAGCCCGATCTTCCCCATCGGTGATGTCGGCGATATAGGCG
CCAGCAACCGCACCTGTGGCGCCGGTGATGCCGGCCACGATGCGTCCGGCGTAGAGGATCGAGATCTCGA
TCCCGCGAAATTAATACGACTCACTATAGGGGAATTGTGAGCGGATAACAATTCCCCTCTAGAAATAATT
TTGTTTAACTTTAAGAAGGAGATATACATATGGAACGTCCGTACGCTTGCCCGGTTGAATCTTGCGACCG
TCGTTTCTCTCGTAACTTCATCCTGCAGCGTCATATTAGAATTCATACTGGACAAAAACCATTCCAATGT
AGAATTTGTATGAGAAATTTCTCTCAGCGTTCTTCTCTGGTTCGTCACATCCGTACCCACACCGGTGAAA
AACCGTTCGCTTGCGACATCTGCGGTCGTAAATTCGCTCGTCACGACCAGCTGACCCGTCACACCAAAAT
CCACCTGCGTCAGAAAGACGGTGGCGGCGGTTCTCC
Features (pLannotate 1.2.2; 19 found; start..end, strand, type, name):
     47..133     +  CDS            GCN4 (fragment): GCN4_YEAST - Also known as AAS101 From Saccharomyces cerevisiae (strain ATCC 204508 / S288c) (Baker's yeast).
    146..195     +  CDS            SET1 (fragment): solubility-enhancement tag derived from T7 phage gene 10B
    203..250     +  terminator     T7 terminator: transcription terminator for bacteriophage T7 RNA polymerase
    287..715     +  rep_origin     f1 ori (sequence partly withheld): f1 bacteriophage origin of replication; arrow indicates direction of (+) strand synthesis
    768..872     +  promoter       AmpR promoter: bla
    873..1733    +  CDS            AmpR: β-lactamase; bla; confers resistance to ampicillin, carbenicillin, and related antibiotics
   1904..2492    +  rep_origin     ori: high-copy-number ColE1/pMB1/pBR322/pUC origin of replication
   2678..2817    -  misc_feature   bom: basis of mobility region from pBR322
   2919..3110    -  CDS            rop: Rop protein, which maintains plasmids at low copy number; rop
   3127..3507    +  CDS            YPB1_ECOLX: Protein predicted: Swiss-Prot protein existence level 4. From Escherichia coli.
   3579..3870    -  CDS            TcR (fragment): tetracycline efflux protein; tet; confers resistance to tetracycline
   3885..3906    -  protein_bind   CAP binding site: CAP binding activates transcription in the presence of cAMP. E. coli catabolite activator protein
   3919..5001    -  CDS            lacI: lac repressor; lacI; The lac repressor binds to the lac operator to inhibit transcription in E. coli. This inhibition can be relieved by adding lactose or isopropyl-β-D-thiogalactopyranoside (IPTG).
   5002..5079    -  promoter       lacI promoter: lacI
   5087..5366    -  CDS            TcR (fragment): tetracycline efflux protein; tet; confers resistance to tetracycline
   5388..5406    +  promoter       T7 promoter: promoter for bacteriophage T7 RNA polymerase
   5407..5431    +  protein_bind   lac operator: The lac repressor binds to the lac operator to inhibit transcription in E. coli. This inhibition can be relieved by adding lactose or isopropyl-β-D-thiogalactopyranoside (IPTG). lac repressor encoded by lacI
   5446..5468    +  RBS            RBS: efficient ribosome binding site from bacteriophage T7 gene 10 (Olins and Rangwala, 1989)
   5509..5598    +  CDS            EGR1 (fragment): EGR1_SERCA - Also known as ZENK From Serinus canaria (Island canary) (Fringilla canaria).
