[The description below was written by a language model from this plasmid's Addgene catalogue record and pLannotate feature annotations shown in this document.]
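Description:
pZF-BCB-GCN is a pET-21a-based bacterial expression plasmid (about 5.8 kb) carrying the coding sequence for a synthetic Cys2His2 zinc finger transcription factor, ZF-BCB, fused at its C terminus to the GCN4 leucine zipper. The catalogue classifies it as a vector for cell-free transcription–translation. It is propagated in E. coli under ampicillin selection (AmpR, β-lactamase). It replicates from a ColE1/pMB1-type origin accompanied by the pBR322 bom and rop regions; the record lists it as high copy, although rop is normally associated with reduced copy number. An f1 origin is also present, along with short tetracycline-resistance gene fragments that are non-functional remnants of the pBR322-derived backbone.

The roughly 420 bp insert sits in the standard pET expression cassette: a T7 promoter followed by a lac operator, the phage T7 gene 10 ribosome binding site, the open reading frame, and a T7 terminator, with a backbone-encoded lacI gene supplying lac repressor. The automated annotation picks up part of the zinc finger region as an EGR1 (Zif268-family) fragment, consistent with an engineered zinc finger scaffold, and identifies the yeast GCN4 fragment just before the terminator; the open reading frame spans the numbering origin of the circular sequence. A short hit to a T7 gene 10-derived tag near the terminator is probably backbone sequence rather than a deliberate fusion.

The GCN4 leucine zipper is a dimerisation domain, so the fusion would be expected to let the zinc finger protein bind DNA as a dimer. The associated work concerns building gene-regulatory networks in cell-free systems with synthetic transcription factors, and the plasmid serves as a T7-driven template for producing this factor.
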