Addgene plasmid #127476: pZF-BCB-GCN
Purpose: coding sequence for synthetic zinc finger ZF-BCB-GCN
Depositing lab: Sebastian Maerkl. Depositing organization: Swiss Federal Institute of Technology (EPFL). Publication: Cell-free gene-regulatory network engineering with synthetic transcription factors. Swank Z, Laohakunakorn N, Maerkl SJ. Proc Natl Acad Sci U S A. 2019 Mar 26;116(13):5892-5901. doi: 10.1073/pnas.1816591116. Epub 2019 Mar 8. PubMed 30850530.
Backbone
  Vector backbone: pET-21a
  Backbone size w/o insert (bp): 5340
  Total vector size (bp): 5762
  Vector type: cell-free transcription–translation
Growth in bacteria
  Bacterial resistance: Ampicillin, 100 μg/mL
  Growth temperature: 37°C
  Growth strain: DH5alpha
  Copy number: High Copy
Gene/Insert
  Gene/Insert name: ZF-BCB synthetic transcription factor fused with GCN4 leucine zipper
  Insert size (bp): 423
  Promoter: T7
  Tag / fusion protein: GCN4 leucine zipper (C terminal on insert)
  Cloning method: Ligation Independent Cloning
  Sequencing primers: 5′ ATGCGTCCGGCGTAG; 3′ AACCCCTCAAGACCCG
Terms and licenses: Academic/Nonprofit Terms; Industry Terms: Not Available to Industry
Depositor comments: Integrating Gene Synthesis and Microfluidic Protein Analysis for Rapid Protein Engineering. NAR. 2016 April; 44(7): e68. doi:10.1093/nar/gkv1497. Combining structure-based design with phage display to create new Cys2His2 zinc finger dimers. Structure. 2000 June; 8: 739-750.
How to cite: pZF-BCB-GCN was a gift from Sebastian Maerkl (Addgene plasmid # 127476 ; http://n2t.net/addgene:127476 ; RRID:Addgene_127476)
